Addgene plasmid #146505: pLNHA-C1-HsDCP1b_H
Purpose: Mammalian Expression of HsDCP1b
Depositing lab: Elisa Izaurralde. Depositing organization: Max Planck Institute for Developmental Biology. Publication: DCP1 forms asymmetric trimers to assemble into active mRNA decapping complexes in metazoa. Tritschler F, Braun JE, Motz C, Igreja C, Haas G, Truffault V, Izaurralde E, Weichenrieder O. Proc Natl Acad Sci U S A. 2009 Dec 22. 106(51):21591-6. 10.1073/pnas.0909871106 PubMed 19966221.
Backbone
  Vector backbone: Unknown
  Vector type: Mammalian Expression
Growth in bacteria
  Bacterial resistance: Kanamycin, 50 μg/mL
  Growth temperature: 37°C
  Growth strain: DH5alpha
  Copy number: High Copy
Gene/Insert
  Gene/Insert name: HsDCP1b
  Species: H. sapiens (human)
  Entrez Gene: DCP1B (a.k.a. DCP1)
  Cloning method: Unknown
Terms and licenses: Academic/Nonprofit Terms; Industry Terms: Not Available to Industry
Depositor comments: Sequence extracted from NCBI: NM_152640.3 Plasmids from this collection were made available to the research community and donated after the lab closed. Please note that the sequence provided by the depositing laboratory may be theoretical/predicted or based on Sanger sequencing results. There may be discrepancies between sequencing results obtained by Addgene and the depositor sequence. If an Addgene verified sequence is not available, please contact before placing your order to request that our lab fully sequence the plasmid.
How to cite: pLNHA-C1-HsDCP1b_H was a gift from Elisa Izaurralde (Addgene plasmid # 146505 ; http://n2t.net/addgene:146505 ; RRID:Addgene_146505)
