[The description below was written by a language model from this plasmid's Addgene catalogue record and pLannotate feature annotations shown in this document.]
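Description:
pLNHA-C1-HsDCP1b_H is a 6,023 nt mammalian expression plasmid carrying the human mRNA-decapping factor DCP1B (HsDCP1b), with the coding sequence taken from the NCBI reference transcript according to the depositor. The catalogue lists the backbone as unknown. It is propagated in E. coli as a high-copy plasmid through a ColE1/pUC-type origin and selected with kanamycin. The resistance gene is the Tn5 NeoR/KanR aminoglycoside phosphotransferase. It sits downstream of both a bacterial bla promoter and the SV40 enhancer/early promoter and is followed by an HSV TK polyadenylation signal, so the same marker could also support G418 selection in mammalian cells. An f1 origin is present as well.

The expression cassette is driven by the human CMV immediate-early enhancer and promoter, followed by a T7 promoter. The open reading frame begins with a short fragment of the bacteriophage lambda N protein, then an HA epitope (annotated as a fragment of a 3xHA tag), then DCP1B. A residual multiple cloning site and an SV40 polyadenylation signal follow. This matches the "LNHA" in the name: an N-terminal lambdaN-HA tag fused to the insert. The lambda N peptide is generally used to bind boxB RNA hairpins, so fusions of this kind can tether a protein to a boxB-containing reporter mRNA, while the HA tag allows detection or immunoprecipitation. However, the record itself states the purpose only as mammalian expression of HsDCP1b. The short hits annotated as HIV-1 LTR, SV40 large T antigen, ble and bGH poly(A) are small fragments, probably incidental matches to backbone sequence rather than functional elements. The depositor notes that the supplied sequence may be theoretical or predicted.
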