Features (pLannotate 1.2.2; 18 found; start..end, strand, type, name):
     61..364     +  enhancer       CMV enhancer: human cytomegalovirus immediate early enhancer
    365..568     +  promoter       CMV promoter: human cytomegalovirus (CMV) immediate early promoter
    564..597     +  LTR            5' LTR (truncated) (fragment): truncated 5' long terminal repeat (LTR) from HIV-1
    613..631     +  promoter       T7 promoter: promoter for bacteriophage T7 RNA polymerase
    665..730     +  CDS            N (fragment): REGN_LAMBD - Experimental evidence at protein level: Swiss-Prot protein existence level 1. Plays a role as a transcriptional antitermination factor that allows the virus to initiate its lytic phase. Activates expression of the delayed viral early genes by modifying host RNA polymerase (RNAP) into a form that is resistant to termination signals. This antitermination function requires the host NusA protein which serves to stabilize the interaction between antitermination protein N and host RNA polymerase. From Escherichia phage lambda (Bacteriophage lambda).
    755..781     +  CDS            3xHA (fragment): three tandem HA epitope tags
    797..2647    +  CDS            DCP1B: DCP1B_HUMAN - Experimental evidence at protein level: Swiss-Prot protein existence level 1. May play a role in the degradation of mRNAs, both in normal mRNA turnover and in nonsense-mediated mRNA decay. May remove the 7- methyl guanine cap structure from mRNA molecules, yielding a 5'- phosphorylated mRNA fragment and 7m-GDP (By similarity). From Homo sapiens (Human).
   2651..2687    +  misc_feature   MCS (fragment): multiple cloning site
   2704..2788    +  CDS            large T antigen (fragment): large T antigen from SV40 (simian virus 40)
   2811..2932    +  polyA_signal   SV40 poly(A) signal: SV40 polyadenylation signal
   2966..3394    -  rep_origin     f1 ori (sequence partly withheld): f1 bacteriophage origin of replication; arrow indicates direction of (+) strand synthesis
   3421..3525    +  promoter       AmpR promoter: bla
   3527..3884    +  promoter       SV40 promoter: SV40 enhancer and early promoter
   3919..4713    +  CDS            NeoR/KanR: aminoglycoside phosphotransferase from Tn5; aph(3')-II (or nptII); confers resistance to neomycin, kanamycin, and G418 (Geneticin®)
   4734..4886    +  CDS            ble (fragment): BLE_KLEPN - Experimental evidence at protein level: Swiss-Prot protein existence level 1. Binding protein with a strong affinity to the bleomycin family of antibiotics. Binds to CL990; an antimitotic-antibiotic compound. From Klebsiella pneumoniae.
   4945..4992    +  polyA_signal   HSV TK poly(A) signal: herpes simplex virus thymidine kinase polyadenylation signal (Cole and Stacy, 1985)
   5083..5099    -  polyA_signal   bGH poly(A) signal (fragment): bovine growth hormone polyadenylation signal
   5321..5909    +  rep_origin     ori: high-copy-number ColE1/pMB1/pBR322/pUC origin of replication
>Addgene plasmid #146505 | pLNHA-C1-HsDCP1b_H | depositor full sequence | sequence record 288951 | Full Sequence
TAGTTATTAATAGTAATCAATTACGGGGTCATTAGTTCATAGCCCATATATGGAGTTCCGCGTTACATAA
CTTACGGTAAATGGCCCGCCTGGCTGACCGCCCAACGACCCCCGCCCATTGACGTCAATAATGACGTATG
TTCCCATAGTAACGCCAATAGGGACTTTCCATTGACGTCAATGGGTGGAGTATTTACGGTAAACTGCCCA
CTTGGCAGTACATCAAGTGTATCATATGCCAAGTACGCCCCCTATTGACGTCAATGACGGTAAATGGCCC
GCCTGGCATTATGCCCAGTACATGACCTTATGGGACTTTCCTACTTGGCAGTACATCTACGTATTAGTCA
TCGCTATTACCATGGTGATGCGGTTTTGGCAGTACATCAATGGGCGTGGATAGCGGTTTGACTCACGGGG
ATTTCCAAGTCTCCACCCCATTGACGTCAATGGGAGTTTGTTTTGGCACCAAAATCAACGGGACTTTCCA
AAATGTCGTAACAACTCCGCCCCATTGACGCAAATGGGCGGTAGGCGTGTACGGTGGGAGGTCTATATAA
GCAGAGCTCTCTGGCTAACTAGAGAACCCACTGCTTACTGGCTTATCGAAATTAATACGACTCACTATAG
GGAGACCCAAGCTCTAGCGCTACCGGTCGCCACCATGGACGCACAAACACGACGACGTGAGCGTCGCGCT
GAGAAACAAGCTCAATGGAAAGCTGCAAACGGTGGATCTCCTCCACATATGGCTTACCCATACGATGTTC
CAGATTACGCTCCTCCATCTCGAGCTATGGCAGCCGTGGCGGCAGGCGGCCTGGTGGGAAAGGGGCGCGA
CATCAGCCTAGCGGCCCTGCAGCGCCACGACCCCTATATCAACCGCATCGTGGACGTGGCCAGCCAGGTG
GCTCTGTACACCTTCGGCCATCGGGCCAACGAGTGGGAGAAAACTGATGTGGAAGGAACCTTATTTGTTT
ATACAAGGTCTGCTTCTCCAAAGCATGGATTCACCATTATGAATAGGCTGAGCATGGAAAATAGGACAGA
ACCTATTACTAAAGACTTGGATTTCCAACTCCAGGACCCTTTCCTTCTCTACAGAAATGCCAGATTGTCC
ATCTATGGAATTTGGTTTTATGATAAGGAAGAATGCCAAAGAATTGCAGAGCTTATGAAAAACCTAACTC
AGTATGAACAGTTGAAAGCCCATCAGGGAACTGGAGCAGGAATTTCCCCAGTGATCCTCAATTCAGGAGA
GGGCAAAGAAGTAGACATTTTACGAATGCTCATCAAGGCCAAAGACGAATACACAAAGTGTAAAACCTGT
TCTGAGCCAAAAAAGATAACCAGTTCCTCTGCCATCTATGACAATCCAAATCTCATCAAACCAATTCCAG
TGAAACCCAGTGAAAACCAGCAACAGCGTATACCTCAGCCCAACCAGACCTTAGACCCTGAACCCCAACA
CTTATCCTTGACAGCTCTGTTTGGGAAGCAGGACAAAGCTACATGTCAGGAAACTGTGGAGCCTCCGCAG
ACTCTCCACCAGCAGCAGCAGCAGCAGCAGCAGCAGCAAGAGAAGCTTCCAATTAGGCAGGGGGTTGTAC
GCTCCCTGTCCTATGAGGAACCCAGAAGACACTCACCCCCCATTGAGAAGCAGCTCTGTCCAGCCATTCA
GAAACTCATGGTCAGGAGCGCAGACCTCCACCCATTGTCAGAGCTGCCTGAAAACCGGCCTTGTGAAAAT
GGCAGTACCCATTCTGCGGGAGAATTTTTTACAGGACCTGTCCAGCCAGGGTCTCCTCACAACATTGGAA
CTTCTCGTGGTGTACAAAATGCTTCCAGAACTCAGAACCTGTTCGAGAAACTTCAGAGTACCCCAGGGGC
AGCAAACAAGTGTGACCCTAGTACACCAGCACCTGCCAGCTCAGCTGCCCTGAACCGCAGCAGAGCTCCC
ACTTCTGTCACCCCTGTGGCTCCAGGAAAGGGTCTGGCTCAGCCACCACAGGCCTATTTCAATGGCTCCC
TTCCACCTCAGACAGTAGGACATCAGGCTCATGGAAGAGAACAGTCCACACTCCCAAGACAAACACTCCC
CATCTCTGGTAGTCAGACTGGCAGCTCTGGAGTGATCTCCCCTCAAGAGTTACTGAAGAAGCTTCAGATT
GTACAGCAGGAGCAGCAGCTGCATGCCTCTAACCGGCCAGCCTTGGCCGCTAAGTTTCCTGTGCTCGCTC
AGAGCTCTGGAACAGGGAAACCCTTGGAATCCTGGATCAACAAGACACCCAACACAGAACAGCAGACTCC
TCTTTTCCAGGTCATCTCACCTCAGCGCATCCCTGCTACAGCAGCTCCGTCTCTGCTTATGTCCCCCATG
GTGTTCGCACAACCCACCTCCGTCCCGCCAAAGGAAAGGGAGAGCGGCCTCTTGCCTGTGGGAGGCCAGG
AGCCACCTGCTGCTGCCACCAGCCTCCTCCTGCCCATACAGAGCCCGGAGCCCTCCGTGATCACCAGCAG
CCCACTCACCAAGCTCCAGCTCCAGGAGGCACTGCTGTACCTCATTCAGAATGATGACAACTTCTTAAAT
ATAATCTATGAAGCCTATCTCTTCAGCATGACTCAAGCAGCCATGAAAAAGACTATGTGAGAATTCTGCA
GTCGACGGTACCGCGGGCCCGGGATCCACCGGATCTAGATAACTGATCATAATCAGCCATACCACATTTG
TAGAGGTTTTACTTGCTTTAAAAAACCTCCCACACCTCCCCCTGAACCTGAAACATAAAATGAATGCAAT
TGTTGTTGTTAACTTGTTTATTGCAGCTTATAATGGTTACAAATAAAGCAATAGCATCACAAATTTCACA
AATAAAGCATTTTTTTCACTGCATTCTAGTTGTGGTTTGTCCAAACTCATCAATGTATCTTAACGCGTAA
ATTGTAAGCGTTAATATTTTGTTAAAATTCGCGTTAAATTTTTGTTAAATCAGCTCATTTTTTAACCAAT
AGGCCGAAATCGGCAAAATCCCTTATAAATCAAAAGAATAGACCGAGATAGGGT
[37 nt withheld, positions 3065-3101]
AAAGAACGTGGACTCCAACGTCAAAGG
[49 nt withheld, positions 3129-3177]
T
[91 nt withheld, positions 3179-3269]
G
[124 nt withheld, positions 3271-3394]
CAGGTGGCACTTTTCGGGGAAATGTGCGCGGAACCCCTATTTGTTTATTTTTCTAAATACATTCAAATAT
GTATCCGCTCATGAGACAATAACCCTGATAAATGCTTCAATAATATTGAAAAAGGAAGAGTCCTGAGGCG
GAAAGAACCAGCTGTGGAATGTGTGTCAGTTAGGGTGTGGAAAGTCCCCAGGCTCCCCAGCAGGCAGAAG
TATGCAAAGCATGCATCTCAATTAGTCAGCAACCAGGTGTGGAAAGTCCCCAGGCTCCCCAGCAGGCAGA
AGTATGCAAAGCATGCATCTCAATTAGTCAGCAACCATAGTCCCGCCCCTAACTCCGCCCATCCCGCCCC
TAACTCCGCCCAGTTCCGCCCATTCTCCGCCCCATGGCTGACTAATTTTTTTTATTTATGCAGAGGCCGA
GGCCGCCTCGGCCTCTGAGCTATTCCAGAAGTAGTGAGGAGGCTTTTTTGGAGGCCTAGGCTTTTGCAAA
GATCGATCAAGAGACAGGATGAGGATCGTTTCGCATGATTGAACAAGATGGATTGCACGCAGGTTCTCCG
GCCGCTTGGGTGGAGAGGCTATTCGGCTATGACTGGGCACAACAGACAATCGGCTGCTCTGATGCCGCCG
TGTTCCGGCTGTCAGCGCAGGGGCGCCCGGTTCTTTTTGTCAAGACCGACCTGTCCGGTGCCCTGAATGA
ACTGCAAGACGAGGCAGCGCGGCTATCGTGGCTGGCCACGACGGGCGTTCCTTGCGCAGCTGTGCTCGAC
GTTGTCACTGAAGCGGGAAGGGACTGGCTGCTATTGGGCGAAGTGCCGGGGCAGGATCTCCTGTCATCTC
ACCTTGCTCCTGCCGAGAAAGTATCCATCATGGCTGATGCAATGCGGCGGCTGCATACGCTTGATCCGGC
TACCTGCCCATTCGACCACCAAGCGAAACATCGCATCGAGCGAGCACGTACTCGGATGGAAGCCGGTCTT
GTCGATCAGGATGATCTGGACGAAGAGCATCAGGGGCTCGCGCCAGCCGAACTGTTCGCCAGGCTCAAGG
CGAGCATGCCCGACGGCGAGGATCTCGTCGTGACCCATGGCGATGCCTGCTTGCCGAATATCATGGTGGA
AAATGGCCGCTTTTCTGGATTCATCGACTGTGGCCGGCTGGGTGTGGCGGACCGCTATCAGGACATAGCG
TTGGCTACCCGTGATATTGCTGAAGAGCTTGGCGGCGAATGGGCTGACCGCTTCCTCGTGCTTTACGGTA
TCGCCGCTCCCGATTCGCAGCGCATCGCCTTCTATCGCCTTCTTGACGAGTTCTTCTGAGCGGGACTCTG
GGGTTCGAAATGACCGACCAAGCGACGCCCAACCTGCCATCACGAGATTTCGATTCCACCGCCGCCTTCT
ATGAAAGGTTGGGCTTCGGAATCGTTTTCCGGGACGCCGGCTGGATGATCCTCCAGCGCGGGGATCTCAT
GCTGGAGTTCTTCGCCCACCCTAGGGGGAGGCTAACTGAAACACGGAAGGAGACAATACCGGAAGGAACC
CGCGCTATGACGGCAATAAAAAGACAGAATAAAACGCACGGTGTTGGGTCGTTTGTTCATAAACGCGGGG
TTCGGTCCCAGGGCTGGCACTCTGTCGATACCCCACCGAGACCCCATTGGGGCCAATACGCCCGCGTTTC
TTCCTTTTCCCCACCCCACCCCCCAAGTTCGGGTGAAGGCCCAGGGCTCGCAGCCAACGTCGGGGCGGCA
GGCCCTGCCATAGCCTCAGGTTACTCATATATACTTTAGATTGATTTAAAACTTCATTTTTAATTTAAAA
GGATCTAGGTGAAGATCCTTTTTGATAATCTCATGACCAAAATCCCTTAACGTGAGTTTTCGTTCCACTG
AGCGTCAGACCCCGTAGAAAAGATCAAAGGATCTTCTTGAGATCCTTTTTTTCTGCGCGTAATCTGCTGC
TTGCAAACAAAAAAACCACCGCTACCAGCGGTGGTTTGTTTGCCGGATCAAGAGCTACCAACTCTTTTTC
CGAAGGTAACTGGCTTCAGCAGAGCGCAGATACCAAATACTGTCCTTCTAGTGTAGCCGTAGTTAGGCCA
CCACTTCAAGAACTCTGTAGCACCGCCTACATACCTCGCTCTGCTAATCCTGTTACCAGTGGCTGCTGCC
AGTGGCGATAAGTCGTGTCTTACCGGGTTGGACTCAAGACGATAGTTACCGGATAAGGCGCAGCGGTCGG
GCTGAACGGGGGGTTCGTGCACACAGCCCAGCTTGGAGCGAACGACCTACACCGAACTGAGATACCTACA
GCGTGAGCTATGAGAAAGCGCCACGCTTCCCGAAGGGAGAAAGGCGGACAGGTATCCGGTAAGCGGCAGG
GTCGGAACAGGAGAGCGCACGAGGGAGCTTCCAGGGGGAAACGCCTGGTATCTTTATAGTCCTGTCGGGT
TTCGCCACCTCTGACTTGAGCGTCGATTTTTGTGATGCTCGTCAGGGGGGCGGAGCCTATGGAAAAACGC
CAGCAACGCGGCCTTTTTACGGTTCCTGGCCTTTTGCTGGCCTTTTGCTCACATGTTCTTTCCTGCGTTA
TCCCCTGATTCTGTGGATAACCGTATTACCGCCATGCAT
